Addgene plasmid #236537: hPDZD11-HA
Purpose: For expression of PDZD11 (human) in mammalian cells
Depositing lab: Sandra Citi. Depositing organization: University of Geneva. Publication: PLEKHA7 Recruits PDZD11 to Adherens Junctions to Stabilize Nectins. Guerrera D, Shah J, Vasileva E, Sluysmans S, Mean I, Jond L, Poser I, Mann M, Hyman AA, Citi S. J Biol Chem. 2016 May 20;291(21):11016-29. doi: 10.1074/jbc.M115.712935. Epub 2016 Apr 4. PubMed 27044745.
Backbone
  Vector backbone: pcDNA3.1
  Vector type: Mammalian Expression
  Selectable markers: Zeocin
Growth in bacteria
  Bacterial resistance: Ampicillin, 100 μg/mL
  Growth temperature: 37°C
  Growth strain: DH5alpha
  Copy number: High Copy
Gene/Insert
  Gene/Insert name: PDZD11
  Species: H. sapiens (human)
  Insert size (bp): 420
  Mutation: WT
  Entrez Gene: PDZD11 (a.k.a. AIPP1, PDZK11, PISP)
  Tag / fusion protein: HA (C terminal on insert)
  Cloning method: Restriction Enzyme; 5′ cloning site Not1 (unknown if destroyed); 3′ cloning site Xba1 (unknown if destroyed)
Terms and licenses: Academic/Nonprofit Terms; Industry Terms: Not Available to Industry
Depositor comments: S1766 (Plasmid collection number)
How to cite: hPDZD11-HA was a gift from Sandra Citi (Addgene plasmid # 236537 ; http://n2t.net/addgene:236537 ; RRID:Addgene_236537)
