[The description below was written by a language model from this plasmid's Addgene catalogue record and pLannotate feature annotations shown in this document.]
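Description:
hPDZD11-HA is a mammalian expression plasmid built on a pcDNA3.1 backbone with Zeocin selection, about 5.5 kb in the sequenced record. It carries the wild-type human PDZD11 coding sequence (also known as AIPP1, PDZK11 or PISP; 420 bp), cloned between NotI and XbaI sites. The catalogue entry lists an HA epitope tag at the C terminus of the insert. The automated feature table does not annotate the tag separately, though a short unannotated stretch lies between the PDZD11 coding sequence and the polyadenylation signal. Transcription is driven by the human cytomegalovirus immediate-early enhancer and promoter and terminated by the bovine growth hormone poly(A) signal. A T7 promoter between the CMV promoter and the insert can serve for in vitro transcription or as a sequencing primer site.

In bacteria the plasmid replicates from a high-copy ColE1/pUC-type origin and is selected with ampicillin through the β-lactamase gene. An f1 origin is also present and allows single-stranded DNA production. A second cassette places the Sh ble gene under both the SV40 early promoter and the bacterial EM7 promoter, followed by an SV40 poly(A) signal, so Zeocin resistance can be used to select stably transfected mammalian cells. The small lacI, lac promoter/operator, bom and HIV-1 LTR fragments called by the annotation software are most likely backbone remnants or short sequence matches, not functional elements.

The stated purpose is expression of human PDZD11 in mammalian cells, with the HA tag allowing detection or immunoprecipitation using anti-HA antibodies. PDZD11 is a small PDZ-domain protein that interacts with PLEKHA7 at adherens junctions, and the associated publication concerns PLEKHA7-dependent recruitment of PDZD11 to these junctions and the stabilization of nectins.
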