Features (pLannotate 1.2.2; 21 found; start..end, strand, type, name):
      1..589     +  rep_origin     ori: high-copy-number ColE1/pMB1/pBR322/pUC origin of replication
    772..864     +  CDS            lacI (fragment): lac repressor; lacI; The lac repressor binds to the lac operator to inhibit transcription in E. coli. This inhibition can be relieved by adding lactose or isopropyl-β-D-thiogalactopyranoside (IPTG).
    877..898     +  protein_bind   CAP binding site: CAP binding activates transcription in the presence of cAMP. E. coli catabolite activator protein
    913..943     +  promoter       lac promoter: promoter for the E. coli lac operon
    951..967     +  protein_bind   lac operator: The lac repressor binds to the lac operator to inhibit transcription in E. coli. This inhibition can be relieved by adding lactose or isopropyl-β-D-thiogalactopyranoside (IPTG). lac repressor encoded by lacI
   1040..1161    -  polyA_signal   SV40 poly(A) signal: SV40 polyadenylation signal
   1156..1281    -  CDS            ble (fragment): BLE_KLEPN - Experimental evidence at protein level: Swiss-Prot protein existence level 1. Binding protein with a strong affinity to the bleomycin family of antibiotics. Binds to CL990; an antimitotic-antibiotic compound. From Klebsiella pneumoniae.
   1291..1665    -  CDS            BleoR: antibiotic-binding protein; Sh ble from Streptoalloteichus hindustanus; confers resistance to bleomycin, phleomycin, and Zeocin™
   1684..1731    -  promoter       EM7 promoter: synthetic bacterial promoter&nbsp
   1779..2108    -  promoter       SV40 promoter: SV40 enhancer and early promoter
   2122..2550    -  rep_origin     f1 ori (sequence partly withheld): f1 bacteriophage origin of replication; arrow indicates direction of (+) strand synthesis
   2571..2592    -  promoter       SV40 promoter (fragment): SV40 enhancer and early promoter
   2596..2820    -  polyA_signal   bGH poly(A) signal: bovine growth hormone polyadenylation signal
   2888..3307    -  CDS            PDZD11: PDZ11_HUMAN - Also known as AIPP1, PDZK11, PISP. Experimental evidence at protein level: Swiss-Prot protein existence level 1. Mediates docking of ADAM10 to zonula adherens by interacting with PLEKHA7 which is required for PLEKHA7 to interact with the ADAM10- binding protein TSPAN33. From Homo sapiens (Human).
   3417..3435    -  promoter       T7 promoter: promoter for bacteriophage T7 RNA polymerase
   3451..3484    -  LTR            5' LTR (truncated) (fragment): truncated 5' long terminal repeat (LTR) from HIV-1
   3480..3683    -  promoter       CMV promoter: human cytomegalovirus (CMV) immediate early promoter
   3684..4063    -  enhancer       CMV enhancer: human cytomegalovirus immediate early enhancer
   4218..4270    +  misc_feature   bom (fragment): basis of mobility region from pBR322
   4329..4433    +  promoter       AmpR promoter: bla
   4434..5294    +  CDS            AmpR: β-lactamase; bla; confers resistance to ampicillin, carbenicillin, and related antibiotics
>Addgene plasmid #236537 | hPDZD11-HA | addgene full sequence | sequence record 469306 | Addgene NGS Result
TTGAGATCCTTTTTTTCTGCGCGTAATCTGCTGCTTGCAAACAAAAAAACCACCGCTACCAGCGGTGGTT
TGTTTGCCGGATCAAGAGCTACCAACTCTTTTTCCGAAGGTAACTGGCTTCAGCAGAGCGCAGATACCAA
ATACTGTTCTTCTAGTGTAGCCGTAGTTAGGCCACCACTTCAAGAACTCTGTAGCACCGCCTACATACCT
CGCTCTGCTAATCCTGTTACCAGTGGCTGCTGCCAGTGGCGATAAGTCGTGTCTTACCGGGTTGGACTCA
AGACGATAGTTACCGGATAAGGCGCAGCGGTCGGGCTGAACGGGGGGTTCGTGCACACAGCCCAGCTTGG
AGCGAACGACCTACACCGAACTGAGATACCTACAGCGTGAGCTATGAGAAAGCGCCACGCTTCCCGAAGG
GAGAAAGGCGGACAGGTATCCGGTAAGCGGCAGGGTCGGAACAGGAGAGCGCACGAGGGAGCTTCCAGGG
GGAAACGCCTGGTATCTTTATAGTCCTGTCGGGTTTCGCCACCTCTGACTTGAGCGTCGATTTTTGTGAT
GCTCGTCAGGGGGGCGGAGCCTATGGAAAAACGCCAGCAACGCGGCCTTTTTACGGTTCCTGGCCTTTTG
CTGGCCTTTTGCTCACATGTTCTTTCCTGCGTTATCCCCTGATTCTGTGGATAACCGTATTACCGCCTTT
GAGTGAGCTGATACCGCTCGCCGCAGCCGAACGACCGAGCGCAGCGAGTCAGTGAGCGAGGAAGCGGAAG
AGCGCCCAATACGCAAACCGCCTCTCCCCGCGCGTTGGCCGATTCATTAATGCAGCTGGCACGACAGGTT
TCCCGACTGGAAAGCGGGCAGTGAGCGCAACGCAATTAATGTGAGTTAGCTCACTCATTAGGCACCCCAG
GCTTTACACTTTATGCTTCCGGCTCGTATGTTGTGTGGAATTGTGAGCGGATAACAATTTCACACAGGAA
ACAGCTATGACCATGATTACGCCAAGCTCTAGCTAGAGGTCGACGGTATACAGACATGATAAGATACATT
GATGAGTTTGGACAAACCACAACTAGAATGCAGTGAAAAAAATGCTTTATTTGTGAAATTTGTGATGCTA
TTGCTTTATTTGTAACCATTATAAGCTGCAATAAACAAGTTGGGGTGGGCGAAGAACTCCAGCATGAGAT
CCCCGCGCTGGAGGATCATCCAGCCGGCGTCCCGGAAAACGATTCCGAAGCCCAACCTTTCATAGAAGGC
GGCGGTGGAATCGAAATCTCGTAGCACGTGTCAGTCCTGCTCCTCGGCCACGAAGTGCACGCAGTTGCCG
GCCGGGTCGCGCAGGGCGAACTCCCGCCCCCACGGCTGCTCGCCGATCTCGGTCATGGCCGGCCCGGAGG
CGTCCCGGAAGTTCGTGGACACGACCTCCGACCACTCGGCGTACAGCTCGTCCAGGCCGCGCACCCACAC
CCAGGCCAGGGTGTTGTCCGGCACCACCTGGTCCTGGACCGCGCTGATGAACAGGGTCACGTCGTCCCGG
ACCACACCGGCGAAGTCGTCCTCCACGAAGTCCCGGGAGAACCCGAGCCGGTCGGTCCAGAACTCGACCG
CTCCGGCGACGTCGCGCGCGGTGAGCACCGGAACGGCACTGGTCAACTTGGCCATGGTTTAGTTCCTCAC
CTTGTCGTATTATACTATGCCGATATACTATGCCGATGATTAATTGTCAACACGTGCTGATCAGATCCGA
AAATGGATATACAAGCTCCCGGGAGCTTTTTGCAAAAGCCTAGGCCTCCAAAAAAGCCTCCTCACTACTT
CTGGAATAGCTCAGAGGCAGAGGCGGCCTCGGCCTCTGCATAAATAAAAAAAATTAGTCAGCCATGGGGC
GGAGAATGGGCGGAACTGGGCGGAGTTAGGGGCGGGATGGGCGGAGTTAGGGGCGGGACTATGGTTGCTG
ACTAATTGAGATGCATGCTTTGCATACTTCTGCCTGCTGGGGAGCCTGGGGACTTTCCACACCTGGTTGC
TGACTAATTGAGATGCATGCTTTGCATACTTCTGCCTGCTGGGGAGCCTGGGGACTTTCCACACCCTAAC
TGACACACATTCCACAGAATTAATTCGCGTTAAATTTTTGTTAAATCAGCTCATTTTTTAACCAATAGGC
CGAAATCGGCAAAATCCCTTATAAATCAAAAGAATAGACCGAGATAGGGT
[37 nt withheld, positions 2221-2257]
AAAGAACGTGGACTCCAACGTCAAAGG
[49 nt withheld, positions 2285-2333]
T
[91 nt withheld, positions 2335-2425]
G
[124 nt withheld, positions 2427-2550]
GGGGATACCCCCTAGAGCCCCAGCTGGTTCTTTCCGCCTCAGAAGCCATAGAGCCCACCGCATCCCCAGC
ATGCCTGCTATTGTCTTCCCAATCCTCCCCCTTGCTGTCCTGCCCCACCCCACCCCCCAGAATAGAATGA
CACCTACTCAGACAATGCGATGCAATTTCCTCATTTTATTAGGAAAGGACAGTGGGAGTGGCACCTTCCA
GGGTCAAGGAAGGCACGGGGGAGGGGCAAACAACAGATGGCTGGCAACTAGAAGGCACAGTCGAGGCTGA
TCAGCGGGTTTAAACGGGCCCCTAAGCGTAGTCTGGGACGTCGTATGGGTATCTAGAGTGCACAGTCCTC
TCTTTTTGGCGATGATAATTGTAGGGAAAGAAGCGCACACGCATGCTGATTTCACGAGCTGTCTTCAGGA
TCTCAACAGCCTTGCTGTGCTCAATATCTTGGAAATCCACATCATTCACAGCTAGAACTTGGTCCCCTTC
CTGCAGTCCTGCTCTATGTGCATCAGAGTCAGGAATCACCTTGGAGATGAAGATGCCTAGCTGGGAGGCC
TTTCCTCCTCGGATGTTAAATCCCAACTGAGCTCCAGGAGGCTTCTTCAGTGTGATGGTTCGGGGCAGAA
ACTGGGTCAACTCATTGTTGTAGTCCGGGTGGTGTACCCTCTCATGAGGAGGAATCCATGCTGGAGGATT
CTCATAGGCAGGCAAGAAAACCACCGGGTAGTCATCATAAGGAATCCGGCTGTCCATGGTATGCGGCCGC
CACTGTGCTGGATATCTGCAGAATTCCACCACACTGGACTAGTGGATCCGAGCTCGGTACCAAGCTTAAG
TTTAAACGCTAGCCAGCTTGGGTCTCCCTATAGTGAGTCGTATTAATTTCGATAAGCCAGTAAGCAGTGG
GTTCTCTAGTTAGCCAGAGAGCTCTGCTTATATAGACCTCCCACCGTACACGCCTACCGCCCATTTGCGT
CAATGGGGCGGAGTTGTTACGACATTTTGGAAAGTCCCGTTGATTTTGGTGCCAAAACAAACTCCCATTG
ACGTCAATGGGGTGGAGACTTGGAAATCCCCGTGAGTCAAACCGCTATCCACGCCCATTGATGTACTGCC
AAAACCGCATCACCATGGTAATAGCGATGACTAATACGTAGATGTACTGCCAAGTAGGAAAGTCCCATAA
GGTCATGTACTGGGCATAATGCCAGGCGGGCCATTTACCGTCATTGACGTCAATAGGGGGCGTACTTGGC
ATATGATACACTTGATGTACTGCCAAGTGGGCAGTTTACCGTAAATACTCCACCCATTGACGTCAATGGA
AAGTCCCTATTGGCGTTACTATGGGAACATACGTCATTATTGACGTCAATGGGCGGGGGTCGTTGGGCGG
TCAGCCAGGCGGGCCATTTACCGTAAGTTATGTAACGCGGAACTCCATATATGGGCTATGAACTAATGAC
CCCGTAATTGATTACTATTAATAACTAGTCAATAATCAATGTCAACGCGTATATCTGGCCCGTACATCGC
GAAGCAGCGCAAAACGCCTAACCCTAAGCAGATTCTTCATGCAATTGTCGGTCAAGCCTTGCCTTGTTGT
AGCTTAAATTTTGCTCGCGCACTACTCAGCGACCTCCAACACACAAGCAGGGAGCAGATACTGGCTTAAC
TATGCGGCATCAGAGCAGATTGTACTGAGAGTGCACCATAGGGGATCGGGAGATCTCCCGATCCGTCGAC
GTCAGGTGGCACTTTTCGGGGAAATGTGCGCGGAACCCCTATTTGTTTATTTTTCTAAATACATTCAAAT
ATGTATCCGCTCATGAGACAATAACCCTGATAAATGCTTCAATAATATTGAAAAAGGAAGAGTATGAGTA
TTCAACATTTCCGTGTCGCCCTTATTCCCTTTTTTGCGGCATTTTGCCTTCCTGTTTTTGCTCACCCAGA
AACGCTGGTGAAAGTAAAAGATGCTGAAGATCAGTTGGGTGCACGAGTGGGTTACATCGAACTGGATCTC
AACAGCGGTAAGATCCTTGAGAGTTTTCGCCCCGAAGAACGTTTTCCAATGATGAGCACTTTTAAAGTTC
TGCTATGTGGCGCGGTATTATCCCGTATTGACGCCGGGCAAGAGCAACTCGGTCGCCGCATACACTATTC
TCAGAATGACTTGGTTGAGTACTCACCAGTCACAGAAAAGCATCTTACGGATGGCATGACAGTAAGAGAA
TTATGCAGTGCTGCCATAACCATGAGTGATAACACTGCGGCCAACTTACTTCTGACAACGATCGGAGGAC
CGAAGGAGCTAACCGCTTTTTTGCACAACATGGGGGATCATGTAACTCGCCTTGATCGTTGGGAACCGGA
GCTGAATGAAGCCATACCAAACGACGAGCGTGACACCACGATGCCTGTAGCAATGGCAACAACGTTGCGC
AAACTATTAACTGGCGAACTACTTACTCTAGCTTCCCGGCAACAATTAATAGACTGGATGGAGGCGGATA
AAGTTGCAGGACCACTTCTGCGCTCGGCCCTTCCGGCTGGCTGGTTTATTGCTGATAAATCTGGAGCCGG
TGAGCGTGGGTCTCGCGGTATCATTGCAGCACTGGGGCCAGATGGTAAGCCCTCCCGTATCGTAGTTATC
TACACGACGGGGAGTCAGGCAACTATGGATGAACGAAATAGACAGATCGCTGAGATAGGTGCCTCACTGA
TTAAGCATTGGTAACTGTCAGACCAAGTTTACTCATATATACTTTAGATTGATTTAAAACTTCATTTTTA
ATTTAAAAGGATCTAGGTGAAGATCCTTTTTGATAATCTCATGACCAAAATCCCTTAACGTGAGTTTTCG
TTCCACTGAGCGTCAGACCCCGTAGAAAAGATCAAAGGATCTTC
